>Addgene plasmid #25961 | pMBD-Gate5 | depositor full sequence | sequence record 12182 | Author sequence
TCAATATTGGCCATTAGCCATATTATTCATTGGTTATATAGCATAAATCAATATTGGCTATTGGCCATTG
CATACGTTGTATCTATATCATAATATGTACATTTATATTGGCTCATGTCCAATATGACCGCCATGTTGGC
ATTGATTATTGACTAGTTATTAATAGTAATCAATTACGGGGTCATTAGTTCATAGCCCATATATGGAGTT
CCGCGTTACATAACTTACGGTAAATGGCCCGCCTGGCTGACCGCCCAACGACCCCCGCCCATTGACGTCA
ATAATGACGTATGTTCCCATAGTAACGCCAATAGGGACTTTCCATTGACGTCAATGGGTGGAGTATTTAC
GGTAAACTGCCCACTTGGCAGTACATCAAGTGTATCATATGCCAAGTCCGCCCCCTATTGACGTCAATGA
CGGTAAATGGCCCGCCTGGCATTATGCCCAGTACATGACCTTACGGGACTTTCCTACTTGGCAGTACATC
TACGTATTAGTCATCGCTATTACCATGGTGATGCGGTTTTGGCAGTACACCAATGGGCGTGGATAGCGGT
TTGACTCACGGGGATTTCCAAGTCTCCACCCCATTGACGTCAATGGGAGTTTGTTTTGGCACCAAAATCA
ACGGGACTTTCCAAAATGTCGTAACAACTGCGATCGCCCGCCCCGTTGACGCAAATGGGCGGTAGGCGTG
TACGGTGGGAGGTCTATATAAGCAGAGCTCGTTTAGTGAACCGTCAGATCACTAGAAGCTTTATTGCGGT
AGTTTATCACAGTTAAATTGCTAACGCAGTCAGTGCTTCTGACACAACAGTCTCGAACTTAAGCTGCAGT
GACTCTCTTAAGGTAGCCTTGCAGAAGTTGGTCGTGAGGCACTGGGCAGGTAAGTATCAAGGTTACAAGA
CAGGTTTAAGGAGACCAATAGAAACTGGGCTTGTCGAGACAGAGAAGACTCTTGCGTTTCTGATAGGCAC
CTATTGGTCTTACTGACATCCACTTTGCCTTTCTCTCCACAGGTGTCCACTCCCAGTTCAATTACAGCTC
TTAAGGCTAGAGTACTTAATACGACTCACTATAGGCTAGCCAGCTTGAAGCAAGCCTCCTGAAAGATGAA
GCTACTGTCTTCTATCGAACAAGCATGCGATATTTGCCGACTTAAAAAGCTCAAGTGCTCCAAAGAAAAA
CCGAAGTGCGCCAAGTGTCTGAAGAACAACTGGGAGTGTCGCTACTCTCCCAAAACCAAAAGGTCTCCGC
TGACTAGGGCACATCTGACAGAAGTGGAATCAAGGCTAGAAAGACTGGAACAGCTATTTCTACTGATTTT
TCCTCGAGAAGACCTTGACATGATTTTGAAAATGGATTCTTTACAGGATATAAAAGCATTGTTAACAGGA
TTATTTGTACAAGATAATGTGAATAAAGATGCCGTCACAGATAGATTGGCTTCAGTGGAGACTGATATGC
CTCTAACATTGAGACAGCATAGAATAAGTGCGACATCATCATCGGAAGAGAGTAGTAACAAAGGTCAAAG
ACAGTTGACTGTATCGCCGGAATTCCCGGGGATCCGTCGACTTGACGCGTTGATATCAACCACTTTGTAC
AAGAAAGCTGAACGAGAAACGTAAAATGATATAAATATCAATATATTAAATTAGATTTTGCATAAAAAAC
AGACTACATAATACTGTAAAACACAACATATCCAGTCACTATGGTCGACCTGCAGACTGGCTGTGTATAA
GGGAGCCTGACATTTATATTCCCCAGAACATCAGGTTAATGGCGTTTTTGATGTCATTTTCGCGGTGGCT
GAGATCAGCCACTTCTTCCCCGATAACGGAGACCGGCACACTGGCCATATCGGTGGTCATCATGCGCCAG
CTTTCATCCCCGATATGCACCACCGGGTAAAGTTCACGGGAGACTTTATCTGACAGCAGACGTGCACTGG
CCAGGGGGATCACCATCCGTCGCCCGGGCGTGTCAATAATATCACTCTGTACATCCACAAACAGACGATA
ACGGCTCTCTCTTTTATAGGTGTAAACCTTAAACTGCATTTCACCAGCCCCTGTTCTCGTCAGCAAAAGA
GCCGTTCATTTCAATAAACCGGGCGACCTCAGCCATCCCTTCCTGATTTTCCGCTTTCCAGCGTTCGGCA
CGCAGACGACGGGCTTCATTCTGCATGGTTGTGCTTACCAGACCGGAGATATTGACATCATATATGCCTT
GAGCAACTGATAGCTGTCGCTGTCAACTGTCACTGTAATACGCTGCTTCATAGCATACCTCTTTTTGACA
TACTTCGGGTATACATATCAGTATATATTCTTATACCGCAAAAATCAGCGCGCAAATACGCATACTGTTA
TCTGGCTTTTAGTAAGCCGGATCCAGATCTTTACGCCCCGCCCTGCCACTCATCGCAGTACTGTTGTAAT
TCATTAAGCATTCTGCCGACATGGAAGCCATCACAAACGGCATGATGAACCTGAATCGCCAGCGGCATCA
GCACCTTGTCGCCTTGCGTATAATATTTGCCCATGGTGAAAACGGGGGCGAAGAAGTTGTCCATATTGGC
CACGTTTAAATCAAAACTGGTGAAACTCACCCAGGGATTGGCTGAGACGAAAAACATATTCTCAATAAAC
CCTTTAGGGAAATAGGCCAGGTTTTCACCGTAACACGCCACATCTTGCGAATATATGTGTAGAAACTGCC
GGAAATCGTCGTGGTATTCACTCCAGAGCGATGAAAACGTTTCAGTTTGCTCATGGAAAACGGTGTAACA
AGGGTGAACACTATCCCATATCACCAGCTCACCGTCTTTCATTGCCATACGGAATTCCGGATGAGCATTC
ATCAGGCGGGCAAGAATGTGAATAAAGGCCGGATAAAACTTGTGCTTATTTTTCTTTACGGTCTTTAAAA
AGGCCGTAATATCCAGCTGAACGGTCTGGTTATAGGTACATTGAGCAACTGACTGAAATGCCTCAAAATG
TTCTTTACGATGCCATTGGGATATATCAACGGTGGTATATCCAGTGATTTTTTTCTCCATTTTAGCTTCC
TTAGCTCCTGAAAATCTCGACGGATCCTAACTCAAAATCCACACATTATACGAGCCGGAAGCATAAAGTG
TAAAGCCTGGGGTGCCTAATGCGGCCGCCATAGTGACTGGATATGTTGTGTTTTACAGTATTATGTAGTC
TGTTTTTTATGCAAAATCTAATTTAATATATTGATATTTATATCATTTTACGTTTCTCGTTCAGCTTTTT
TGTACAAACTTGTTGATATCATCTAGAGCGGCCGCAGGTACCTGAATAACTAAGGCCGCTTCCCTTTAGT
GAGGGTTAATGCTTCGAGCAGACATGATAAGATACATTGATGAGTTTGGACAAACCACAACTAGAATGCA
GTGAAAAAAATGCTTTATTTGTGAAATTTGTGATGCTATTGCTTTATTTGTAACCATTATAAGCTGCAAT
AAACAAGTTAACAACAACAATTGCATTCATTTTATGTTTCAGGTTCAGGGGGAGATGTGGGAGGTTTTTT
AAAGCAAGTAAAACCTCTACAAATGTGGTAAAATCCGATAAGGATCGATCCGGGCTGGCGTAATAGCGAA
GAGGCCCGCACCGATCGCCCTTCCCAACAGTTGCGCAGCCTGAATGGCGAATGG
[114 nt withheld, positions 3695-3808]
ACGCCACGTTC
[91 nt withheld, positions 3820-3910]
A
[49 nt withheld, positions 3912-3960]
CCTTTGACGTTGGAGTCCACGTTCTTT
[37 nt withheld, positions 3988-4024]
ACCCTATCTCGGTCTATTCTTTTGATTTATAAGGGATTTTGCCGATTTCGGCCTATTGGTTAAAAAATGA
GCTGATTTAACAAAAATTTAACGCGAATTTTAACAAAATATTAACGCTTACAATTTCCTGATGCGGTATT
TTCTCCTTACGCATCTGTGCGGTATTTCACACCGCATACGCGGATCTTCCGTACCTTCTGAGGCGGAAAG
AACCAGCTGTGGAATGTGTGTCAGTTAGGGTGTGGAAAGTCCCCAGGCTCCCCAGCAGGCAGAAGTATGC
AAAGCATGCATCTCAATTAGTCAGCAACCAGGTGTGGAAAGTCCCCAGGCTCCCCAGCAGGCAGAAGTAT
GCAAAGCATGCATCTCAATTAGTCAGCAACCATAGTCCCGCCCCTAACTCCGCCCATCCCGCCCCTAACT
CCGCCCAGTTCCGCCCATTCTCCGCCCCATGGCTGACTAATTTTTTTTATTTATGCAGAGGCCGAGGCCG
CCTCGGCCTCTGAGCTATTCCAGAAGTAGTGAGGAGGCTTTTTTGGAGGCCTAGGCTTTTGCAAAAAGCT
TGATTCTTCTGACACAACAGTCTCGAACTTAAGGCTAGAATTCTGGCTACAGGTAAGCGCCCCTAAAATC
CCTTTGGGCACAATGTGTCCTGAGGGGAGAGGCAGCGACCTGTAGATGGGACGGGGGCACTAACCCTCAG
GTTTGGGGCTTCTGAATGTGAGTATCGCCATGTAAGCCCAGTATTTGGCCAATCTCAGAAAGCTCCTGGT
CCCTGGAGGGATGGAGAGAGAAAAACAAACAGCTCCTGGAGCAGGGAGAGTGCTGGCCTCTTGCTCTCCG
GCTCCCTCTGTTGCCCTCTGGTTTCTCCCCAGGCTCCCGGACGTCCTCTAGCCACCATGACTTCGAAAGT
TTATGATCCAGAACAAAGGAAACGGATGATAACTGGTCCGCAGTGGTGGGCCAGATGTAAACAAATGAAT
GTTCTTGATTCATTTATTAATTATTATGATTCAGAAAAACATGCAGAAAATGCTGTTATTTTTTTACATG
GTAACGCGGCCTCTTCTTATTTATGGCGACATGTTGTGCCACATATTGAGCCAGTAGCGCGGTGTATTAT
ACCAGACCTTATTGGTATGGGCAAATCAGGCAAATCTGGTAATGGTTCTTATAGGTTACTTGATCATTAC
AAATATCTTACTGCATGGTTTGAACTTCTTAATTTACCAAAGAAGATCATTTTTGTCGGCCATGATTGGG
GTGCTTGTTTGGCATTTCATTATAGCTATGAGCATCAAGATAAGATCAAAGCAATAGTTCACGCTGAAAG
TGTAGTAGATGTGATTGAATCATGGGATGAATGGCCTGATATTGAAGAAGATATTGCGTTGATCAAATCT
GAAGAAGGAGAAAAAATGGTTTTGGAGAATAACTTCTTCGTGGAAACCATGTTGCCATCAAAAATCATGA
GAAAGTTAGAACCAGAAGAATTTGCAGCATATCTTGAACCATTCAAAGAGAAAGGTGAAGTTCGTCGTCC
AACATTATCATGGCCTCGTGAAATCCCGTTAGTAAAAGGTGGTAAACCTGACGTTGTACAAATTGTTAGG
AATTATAATGCTTATCTACGTGCAAGTGATGATTTACCAAAAATGTTTATTGAATCGGACCCAGGATTCT
TTTCCAATGCTATTGTTGAAGGTGCCAAGAAGTTTCCTAATACTGAATTTGTCAAAGTAAAAGGTCTTCA
TTTTTCGCAAGAAGATGCACCTGATGAAATGGGAAAATATATCAAATCGTTCGTTGAGCGAGTTCTCAAA
AATGAACAATAATTCTAGCCCTGAATAAGTGATAATAAGCGGATGAATGGCAGAAATTCGTCGAAGCGCA
ATAAAATATCTTTATTTTCATTACATCTGTGTGTTGGTTTTTTGTGTGAATCGATAGCGATAAGGATCGG
AAGATCCGCGTATGGTGCACTCTCAGTACAATCTGCTCTGATGCCGCATAGTTAAGCCAGCCCCGACACC
CGCCAACACCCGCTGACGCGCCCTGACGGGCTTGTCTGCTCCCGGCATCCGCTTACAGACAAGCTGTGAC
CGTCTCCGGGAGCTGCATGTGTCAGAGGTTTTCACCGTCATCACCGAAACGCGCGAGACGAAAGGGCCTC
GTGATACGCCTATTTTTATAGGTTAATGTCATGATAATAATGGTTTCTTAGACGTCAGGTGGCACTTTTC
GGGGAAATGTGCGCGGAACCCCTATTTGTTTATTTTTCTAAATACATTCAAATATGTATCCGCTCATGAG
ACAATAACCCTGATAAATGCTTCAATAATATTGAAAAAGGAAGAGTATGAGTATTCAACATTTCCGTGTC
GCCCTTATTCCCTTTTTTGCGGCATTTTGCCTTCCTGTTTTTGCTCACCCAGAAACGCTGGTGAAAGTAA
AAGATGCTGAAGATCAGTTGGGTGCACGAGTGGGTTACATCGAACTGGATCTCAACAGCGGTAAGATCCT
TGAGAGTTTTCGCCCCGAAGAACGTTTTCCAATGATGAGCACTTTTAAAGTTCTGCTATGTGGCGCGGTA
TTATCCCGTGTTGACGCCGGGCAAGAGCAACTCGGTCGCCGCATACACTATTCTCAGAATGACTTGGTTG
AGTACTCACCAGTCACAGAAAAGCATCTTACGGATGGCATGACAGTAAGAGAATTATGCAGTGCTGCCAT
AACCATGAGTGATAACACTGCGGCCAACTTACTTCTGACAACGATCGGAGGACCGAAGGAGCTAACCGCT
TTTTTGCACAACATGGGGGATCATGTAACTCGCCTTGATCGTTGGGAACCGGAGCTGAATGAAGCCATAC
CAAACGACGAGCGTGACACCACGATGCCTGTAGCAATGGCAACAACGTTGCGCAAACTATTAACTGGCGA
ACTACTTACTCTAGCTTCCCGGCAACAATTAATAGACTGGATGGAGGCGGATAAAGTTGCAGGACCACTT
CTGCGCTCGGCCCTTCCGGCTGGCTGGTTTATTGCTGATAAATCTGGAGCCGGTGAGCGTGGGTCTCGCG
GTATCATTGCAGCACTGGGGCCAGATGGTAAGCCCTCCCGTATCGTAGTTATCTACACGACGGGGAGTCA
GGCAACTATGGATGAACGAAATAGACAGATCGCTGAGATAGGTGCCTCACTGATTAAGCATTGGTAACTG
TCAGACCAAGTTTACTCATATATACTTTAGATTGATTTAAAACTTCATTTTTAATTTAAAAGGATCTAGG
TGAAGATCCTTTTTGATAATCTCATGACCAAAATCCCTTAACGTGAGTTTTCGTTCCACTGAGCGTCAGA
CCCCGTAGAAAAGATCAAAGGATCTTCTTGAGATCCTTTTTTTCTGCGCGTAATCTGCTGCTTGCAAACA
AAAAAACCACCGCTACCAGCGGTGGTTTGTTTGCCGGATCAAGAGCTACCAACTCTTTTTCCGAAGGTAA
CTGGCTTCAGCAGAGCGCAGATACCAAATACTGTTCTTCTAGTGTAGCCGTAGTTAGGCCACCACTTCAA
GAACTCTGTAGCACCGCCTACATACCTCGCTCTGCTAATCCTGTTACCAGTGGCTGCTGCCAGTGGCGAT
AAGTCGTGTCTTACCGGGTTGGACTCAAGACGATAGTTACCGGATAAGGCGCAGCGGTCGGGCTGAACGG
GGGGTTCGTGCACACAGCCCAGCTTGGAGCGAACGACCTACACCGAACTGAGATACCTACAGCGTGAGCT
ATGAGAAAGCGCCACGCTTCCCGAAGGGAGAAAGGCGGACAGGTATCCGGTAAGCGGCAGGGTCGGAACA
GGAGAGCGCACGAGGGAGCTTCCAGGGGGAAACGCCTGGTATCTTTATAGTCCTGTCGGGTTTCGCCACC
TCTGACTTGAGCGTCGATTTTTGTGATGCTCGTCAGGGGGGCGGAGCCTATGGAAAAACGCCAGCAACGC
GGCCTTTTTACGGTTCCTGGCCTTTTGCTGGCCTTTTGCTCACATGGCTCGACAGATCT
Features (pLannotate 1.2.2; 27 found; start..end, strand, type, name):
    140..517     +  enhancer       CMV enhancer: human cytomegalovirus immediate early enhancer
    518..729     +  promoter       CMV promoter: human cytomegalovirus (CMV) immediate early promoter
    890..1022    +  intron         chimeric intron: chimera between introns from human β-globin and immunoglobulin heavy chain genes
   1067..1085    +  promoter       T7 promoter: promoter for bacteriophage T7 RNA polymerase
   1116..1556    +  CDS            GAL4 DNA binding domain: DNA binding domain of the GAL4 transcriptional activator; Saccharomyces cerevisiae GAL4 (truncated)
   1599..1723    +  protein_bind   attR2: mutant version of attR; recombination site for the Gateway® LR reaction LR Clonase™
   1767..2069    -  CDS            ccdB: CCDB_ECOLI - Also known as G, letB, letD. Experimental evidence at protein level: Swiss-Prot protein existence level 1. Toxic component of a type II toxin-antitoxin (TA) system, functioning in plasmid maintainence. Responsible for the post- segregational killing (PSK) of plasmid-free cells, also referred to as a plasmid addiction system. Half-life of over 2 hours. Cell killing by CcdB is accompanied by filamentation, defects in chromosome and plasmid segregation, defects in cell division, formation of anucleate cells, decreased DNA synthesis and plasmid loss. Interferes with the activity of DN
   2074..2232    -  CDS            ccdA (fragment): CCDA_ECO57 - Also known as H, letA. Experimental evidence at protein level: Swiss-Prot protein existence level 1. Antitoxin component of a type II toxin-antitoxin (TA) system which inhibits the post-segregational killing (PSK) of plasmid-free cells, also referred to as a plasmid addiction system. Binds to and blocks the activity of CcdB; will also remove bound CcdB protein from the CcdB-GyrA complex by forming a CcdA-CcdB complex, a process termed rejuvenation. Functions as a transcriptional corepressor for the ccdAB operon, repression also requires CcdB (By similarity). From Escherichia coli
   2411..3070    -  CDS            CmR: chloramphenicol acetyltransferase; cat; confers resistance to chloramphenicol
   3071..3100    -  promoter       cat promoter (fragment): promoter of the E. coli cat gene encoding chloramphenicol acetyltransferase
   3124..3154    -  promoter       lac UV5 promoter: E. coli lac promoter with an "up" mutation
   3179..3303    -  protein_bind   attR1: mutant version of attR; recombination site for the Gateway® LR reaction LR Clonase™
   3353..3370    -  promoter       T3 promoter (fragment): promoter for bacteriophage T3 RNA polymerase
   3388..3509    -  polyA_signal   SV40 poly(A) signal: SV40 polyadenylation signal
   3532..3600    -  CDS            large T antigen (fragment): large T antigen from SV40 (simian virus 40)
   3624..3691    +  CDS            lacZα (fragment): LacZα fragment of β-galactosidase; lacZ fragment
   3695..4150    +  rep_origin     f1 ori (sequence partly withheld): f1 bacteriophage origin of replication; arrow indicates direction of (+) strand synthesis
   4151..4202    -  misc_feature   bom (fragment): basis of mobility region from pBR322
   4222..4579    +  promoter       SV40 promoter: SV40 enhancer and early promoter
   4894..4910    +  sig_peptide    hGH signal sequence (fragment): human growth hormone signal sequence
   4921..5856    +  CDS            Rluc: luciferase from the anthozoan coelenterate Renilla reniformis (sea pansy)
   5914..5962    +  polyA_signal   poly(A) signal: synthetic polyadenylation signal
   5990..6044    -  misc_feature   bom (fragment): basis of mobility region from pBR322
   6146..6181    -  CDS            rop (fragment): Rop protein, which maintains plasmids at low copy number; rop
   6276..6380    +  promoter       AmpR promoter: bla
   6381..7241    +  CDS            AmpR: β-lactamase; bla; confers resistance to ampicillin, carbenicillin, and related antibiotics
   7412..8000    +  rep_origin     ori: high-copy-number ColE1/pMB1/pBR322/pUC origin of replication
