[The description below was written by a language model from this plasmid's Addgene catalogue record and pLannotate feature annotations shown in this document.]
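Description:
pMBD-Gate5 is a Gateway-compatible destination vector for mammalian two-hybrid assays, built on the Promega pBIND mammalian expression backbone. A Gateway cassette of about 1.7 kb was inserted at an EcoRV site downstream of the GAL4 DNA-binding domain, giving a plasmid of roughly 8.1 kb. No gene of interest is present: the record lists the insert as "None", so this is the empty recipient vector. In bacteria it replicates from a high-copy ColE1/pUC-type origin and also carries an f1 origin. It is selected with ampicillin (backbone bla gene) together with chloramphenicol (CmR inside the cassette). Because the cassette encodes the CcdB gyrase toxin, the plasmid has to be maintained in a ccdB-tolerant strain.

The expression unit consists of the CMV immediate-early enhancer and promoter, a chimeric β-globin/immunoglobulin intron, a T7 promoter and the truncated yeast GAL4 DNA-binding domain, followed by the attR-flanked ccdB/CmR cassette. In the annotated sequence the cassette lies in reverse orientation relative to GAL4, with attR2 nearest the fusion partner and attR1 distal. An SV40 polyadenylation signal is annotated just beyond it. An LR recombination with an entry clone swaps out the ccdB/CmR segment for an open reading frame, producing an N-terminal GAL4 DNA-binding domain fusion, or "bait", while ccdB counter-selects unrecombined plasmid in ordinary E. coli strains.

A separate SV40 early promoter drives Renilla luciferase with a synthetic poly(A) signal, providing an internal control for normalising transfection efficiency. According to the associated publication title, the vector belongs to a coupled yeast and mammalian two-hybrid system designed for reading-frame-independent, site-specific recombinational cloning.
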