Addgene plasmid #25961: pMBD-Gate5
Depositing lab: Kamil Onder. Depositing organization: University of Salzburg. Publication: Coupled yeast 2-hybrid-mammalian 2-hybrid reading-frame-independent and site-specific recombinational cloning vector system. Maier CJ, Maier RH, Hintner H, Bauer JW, Onder K. Assay Drug Dev Technol. 2010 Oct;8(5):625-9. doi: 10.1089/adt.2009.0266. Epub 2010 Jun 1. PubMed 20515414.
Backbone
  Vector backbone: pBIND
  Backbone manufacturer: Promega
  Backbone size w/o insert (bp): 6360
  Vector type: Mammalian Expression
Growth in bacteria
  Bacterial resistance: Chloramphenicol and Ampicillin, 25 & 100 μg/mL
  Growth temperature: 37°C
  Growth strain: ccdB Survival
  Growth instructions: Strain (ccdB Survival Strain): F- mcrA Δ(mrr-hsdRMS-mcrBC) Φ80lacZΔM15 ΔlacX74 recA1 araΔ139 Δ(ara-leu)7697 galU galK rpsL (StrR) endA1 nupG fhuA::IS2 ; Growth condition: 37°C
  Copy number: Unknown
Gene/Insert
  Gene/Insert name: None
  Insert size (bp): 1713
  Tag / fusion protein: GAL4 Fusion Protein (N terminal on backbone)
  Cloning method: Restriction Enzyme; 5′ cloning site EcoRV (not destroyed); 3′ cloning site EcoRV (not destroyed)
  Sequencing primers: 5′ TGCCGTCACAGATAGATTGG
Terms and licenses: Academic/Nonprofit Terms; Industry Terms: Not Available to Industry
How to cite: pMBD-Gate5 was a gift from Kamil Onder (Addgene plasmid # 25961 ; http://n2t.net/addgene:25961 ; RRID:Addgene_25961)
