>Addgene plasmid #25961 | pMBD-Gate5 | addgene partial sequence | sequence record 67053 | chim-int-F 5'-TCTTACTGACATCCACTTTGCC-3'
GGTGTCCACTCCCAGTTCAATTACAGCTCTTAAGGCTAGAGTACTTAATACGACTCACTATAGGCTAGCC
AGCTTGAAGCAAGCCTCCTGAAAGATGAAGCTACTGTCTTCTATCGAACAAGCATGCGATATTTGCCGAC
TTAAAAAGCTCAAGTGCTCCAAAGAAAAACCGAAGTGCGCCAAGTGTCTGAAGAACAACTGGGAGTGTCG
CTACTCTCCCAAAACCAAAAGGTCTCCGCTGACTAGGGCACATCTGACAGAAGTGGAATCAAGGCTAGAA
AGACTGGAACAGCTATTTCTACTGATTTTTCCTCGAGAAGACCTTGACATGATTTTGAAAATGGATTCTT
TACAGGATATAAAAGCATTGTTAACAGGATTATTTGTACAAGATAATGTGAATAAAGATGCCGTCACAGA
TAGATTGGCTTCAGTGGAGACTGATATGCCTCTAACATTGAGACAGCATAGAATAAGTGCGACATCATCA
TCGGAAGAGAGTAGTAACAAAGGTCAAAGACAGTTGACTGTATCGCCGGAATTCCCGGGGATCCGTCGAC
TTGACGCGTTGATATCAACCACTTTGTACAAGAAAGCTGAACGAGAAACGTAAAATGATATAAATATCAA
TATATTAAATTAGATTTTGCATAAAAAACAGACTACATAATACTGTAAAACACAACATATCCAGTCACTA
TGGTCGACCTGCAGACTGGCTGTGTATAAGGGAGCCTGACATTTATATTCCCCAGAACATCAGGTTAATG
GCGTTTTTGATGTCATTTTCGCGGTGGCTGAGATCAGCCACTTCTTCCCCGATAACGGAGACCGGCACAC
TGGCCATATCGGTGGTCATCATGCGCCAGCTTTCATCCCCGATATGCACCACCGGGTAAAGTTCACGGGA
GACTTTATCTGACAGCAGACGTGCACTGGCCAGGGGGATCACCATCCGTCGCCCGGGCGTGTCAATAATA
TCACTCTGTACATCCACAA
