>Addgene plasmid #25961 | pMBD-Gate5 | addgene partial sequence | sequence record 67054 | Gal4_N_term
GCCGGAATTCCCGGGGATCCGTCGACTTGACGCGTTGATATCAACCACTTTGTACAAGAAAGCTGAACGA
GAAACGTAAAATGATATAAATATCAATATATTAAATTAGATTTTGCATAAAAAACAGACTACATAATACT
GTAAAACACAACATATCCAGTCACTATGGTCGACCTGCAGACTGGCTGTGTATAAGGGAGCCTGACATTT
ATATTCCCCAGAACATCAGGTTAATGGCGTTTTTGATGTCATTTTCGCGGTGGCTGAGATCAGCCACTTC
TTCCCCGATAACGGAGACCGGCACACTGGCCATATCGGTGGTCATCATGCGCCAGCTTTCATCCCCGATA
TGCACCACCGGGTAAAGTTCACGGGAGACTTTATCTGACAGCAGACGTGCACTGGCCAGGGGGATCACCA
TCCGTCGCCCGGGCGTGTCAATAATATCACTCTGTACATCCACAAACAGACGATAACGGCTCTCTCTTTT
ATAGGTGTAAACCTTAAACTGCATTTCACCAGCCCCTGTTCTCGTCAGCAAAAGAGCCGTTCATTTCAAT
AAACCGGGCGACCTCAGCCATCCCTTCCTGATTTTCCGCTTTCCAGCGTTCGGCACGCAGACGACGGGCT
TCATTCTGCATGGTTGTGCTTACCAGACCGGAGATATTGACATCATATATGCCTTGAGCAACTGATAGCT
GTCGCTGTCAACTGTCACTGTAATACGCTGCTTCATAGCATACCTCTTTTTGACATACTTCGGGTATACA
TATCAGTATATATTCTTATACCGCAAAAATCAGCGCGC
