>Addgene plasmid #25961 | pMBD-Gate5 | addgene partial sequence | sequence record 67055 | CAT-R 5'-GCAACTGACTGAAATGCCTC-3'
ATGCCATTGGGATATATCAACGGTGGTATATCCAGTGATTTTTTTCTCCATTTTAGCTTCCTTAGCTCCT
GAAAATCTCGACGGATCCTAACTCAAAATCCACACATTATACGAGCCGGAAGCATAAAGTGTAAAGCCTG
GGGTGCCTAATGCGGCCGCCATAGTGACTGGATATGTTGTGTTTTACAGTATTATGTAGTCTGTTTTTTA
TGCAAAATCTAATTTAATATATTGATATTTATATCATTTTACGTTTCTCGTTCAGCTTTTTTGTACAAAC
TTGTTGATATCATCTAGAGCGGCCGCAGGTACCTGAATAACTAAGGCCGCTTCCCTTTAGTGAGGGTTAA
TGCTTCGAGCAGACATGATAAGATACATTGATGAGTTTGGACAAACCACAACTAGAATGCAGTGAAAAAA
ATGCTTTATTTGTGAAATTTGTGATGCTATTGCTTTATTTGTAACCATTATAAGCTGCAATAAACAAGTT
AACAACAACAATTGCATTCATTTTATGTTTCAGGTTCAGGGGGAGATGTGGGAGGTTTTTTAAAGCAAGT
AAAACCTCTACAAATGTGGTAAAATCCGATAAGGATCGATCCGGGCTGGCGTAATAGCGAAGAGGCCCGC
ACCGATCGCCCTTCCCAACAGTTGCGCAGCCTGAATGGCGAATGG
[114 nt withheld, positions 676-789]
ACGCCACGTTC
[91 nt withheld, positions 801-891]
AGG
